>Addgene plasmid #43845 | sZF14 | depositor partial sequence | sequence record 59228 | ZF14
GACTACAAGGATGACGACGATAAATCTAGACCCGGAGAGCGCCCCTTTCAGTGTAGAATTTGTATGAGAA
ACTTCTCTAGACAAGACCGACTCGACCGGCATACGCGGACTCACACTGGCGAGAAACCTTTTCAATGTCG
AATTTGCATGAGAAATTTTAGTCAGAAAGAGCACCTGGCCGGGCATCTTCGGACCCACACCGGCGAAAAG
CCTTTTCAGTGTCGAATCTGCATGAGAAACTTCTCTCGGAGGGATAATTTGAATCGGCATCTGAAAACCC
ACCTGCGGGGATCCCAACTAGTCAAAAGTGAACTG
