>Addgene plasmid #43845 | sZF14 | addgene partial sequence | sequence record 61421 | CMV-F 5'-CGCAAATGGGCGGTAGGCGTG-3'
AGCAGAGCTCTCTGGCTAACTAGAGAACCCACTGCTTACTGGCTTATCGAAATTAATACGACTCACTATA
GGGAGACCCAAGCTTGGTACCGAGCTCGGATCCACTAGTAACGGCCGCCAGTGTGCTGGAATTCGGCTTG
GGGATATCCACCATGGAGACAGACACACTCCTGCTATGGGTACTGCTGCTCTGGGTTCCAGGTTCCACTG
GTGACTATCCATATGATGTTCCAGATTATGCTGGGGCCCAGCCGGCCAGATCTGACTACAAGGATGACGA
CGATAAATCTAGACCCGGAGAGCGCCCCTTTCAGTGTAGAATTTGTATGAGAAACTTCTCTAGACAAGAC
CGACTCGACCGGCATACGCGGACTCACACTGGCGAGAAACCTTTTCAATGTCGAATTTGCATGAGAAATT
TTAGTCAGAAAGAGCACCTGGCCGGGCATCTTCGGACCCACACCGGCGAAAAGCCTTTTCAGTGTCGAAT
CTGCATGAGAAACTTCTCTCGGAGGGATAATTTGAATCGGCATCTGAAAACCCACCTGCGGGGATCCCAA
CTAGTCAAAAGTGAACTGCCGCGGCTGCAGGTCGACGAACAAAAACTCATCTCAGAAGAGGATCTGAATG
CTGTGGGCCAGGACACGCAGGAGGTCATCGTGGTGCCACACTCCTTGCCCTTTAAGGTGGTGGTGATCTC
AGCCATCCTGGCCCTGGTGGTGCTCACCATCATCTCCCTTATCATCCTCATCATGCTTTGGCAGAAGAAG
CCACGTTAGGCGGCCGCTCGAGATCAGCCTCGACTGTGCCTTCTAGTTGCCAGCCATCTGTTGTTTGCCC
CTCCCCCGTGCCTTCCTTGACCCTGGAAGGTGCCACTCCCACTGTCCTTTCCTAATAAAATGAGGAATTG
CATCGCATTGTCTGAGTAGGTGTCATTCTATTCTGGGGGGGGTGGGGTGGGGCAGGACAGCAAGGGGGAG
GATTGGGAAGACAATAGCAGGCATGCTGGGGA
