[The description below was written by a language model from this plasmid's Addgene catalogue record.]
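Description:
sZF14 is a mammalian expression plasmid built on the commercial pDisplay backbone, a vector designed to route a cloned protein through the secretory pathway and anchor it on the outer face of the plasma membrane. In the standard pDisplay design this is achieved by an N-terminal secretion leader and a C-terminal transmembrane anchor flanking the cloning site, although the record supplies no feature table to confirm those elements in this particular clone. The plasmid is propagated in E. coli under ampicillin selection; its copy number is listed as unknown, and no mammalian selection marker is stated in the record.

The payload is a synthetic 315 bp insert named sZF14, placed between BglII and SacII sites that both remain intact, and transcribed from the CMV promoter for strong constitutive expression in mammalian cells. The name and the associated publication, which concerns barcoding cells with cell-surface programmable DNA-binding domains, indicate that the insert encodes a surface-displayed zinc finger DNA-binding domain, though its target sequence and finger composition are not given. The protein carries HA and Flag epitopes at the N terminus and a Myc epitope at the C terminus, which allow detection of expression and confirmation of surface display by antibody staining.

In line with the publication, the construct is intended to present a sequence-specific DNA-binding domain on the cell exterior so that expressing cells can be labelled or distinguished using cognate double-stranded DNA probes. The numbering suggests it is one member of a series of such surface zinc finger constructs.
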