Addgene plasmid #43845: sZF14
Depositing lab: George Church. Depositing organization: Harvard Medical School. Publication: Barcoding cells using cell-surface programmable DNA-binding domains. Mali P, Aach J, Lee JH, Levner D, Nip L, Church GM. Nat Methods. 2013 Mar 17. doi: 10.1038/nmeth.2407. PubMed 23503053.
Backbone
  Vector backbone: pDisplay
  Backbone manufacturer: Invitrogen
  Vector type: Mammalian Expression
Growth in bacteria
  Bacterial resistance: Ampicillin, 100 μg/mL
  Growth temperature: 37°C
  Growth strain: Top10
  Copy number: Unknown
Gene/Insert
  Gene/Insert name: sZF14
  Species: Synthetic
  Insert size (bp): 315
  Promoter: CMV
  Tag / fusion protein: HA Flag (N terminal on insert); Myc (C terminal on insert)
  Cloning method: Restriction Enzyme; 5′ cloning site BglII (not destroyed); 3′ cloning site SacII (not destroyed)
  Sequencing primers: 5′ CMV_F
Terms and licenses: Academic/Nonprofit Terms; Industry Terms: Not Available to Industry
How to cite: sZF14 was a gift from George Church (Addgene plasmid # 43845 ; http://n2t.net/addgene:43845 ; RRID:Addgene_43845)
